>Addgene plasmid #216031 | AA345 | addgene full sequence | sequence record 431514 | Addgene NGS Result
TCGCGCGTTTCGGTGATGACGGTGAAAACCTCTGACACATGCAGCTCCCGGAGACGGTCACAGCTTGTCT
GTAAGCGGATGCCGGGAGCAGACAAGCCCGTCAGGGCGCGTCAGCGGGTGTTGGCGGGTGTCGGGGCTGG
CTTAACTATGCGGCATCAGAGCAGATTGTACTGAGAGTGCACCATATGCGGTGTGAAATACCGCACAGAT
GCGTAAGGAGAAAATACCGCATCAGGCGCCATTCGCCATTCAGGCTGCGCAACTGTTGGGAAGGGCGATC
GGTGCGGGCCTCTTCGCTATTACGCCAGCTGGCGAAAGGGGGATGTGCTGCAAGGCGATTAAGTTGGGTA
ACGCCAGGGTTTTCCCAGTCACGACGTTGTAAAACGACGGCCAGAGAATTCGAGCTCGGTACCTCGCGAA
TACATCTAGATGAAGACTGGCAGCGCCACCAAGAAACAGAAGTCCAAGAAAACCGTGAGCAAGACCAGCG
GCCTGAAGGAAGCCCTGAGTGTGCAGGGCACCGTCATCATGACCTCCTTCGGCAAAGGAAACATGGCCAA
CCTGAGCTACAAAATTCCTTCTTCTCAGAAACCTCAGAACCTGAATAGCAGCGCTGGCCTTAAGAACGTG
GAAGTGTCCGGAAAGAAGATCAAGTTCCAGGGCAGACACCCTAAGATTGCCACCACCGACAACCCTCTGT
TCAAGCCACAACCTGGCATGGACCTGCTGTGCCTGAAAGACAAACTGGAAATGCACTACTTCGGCAAGAC
CTTCGACGACAACATCCACATACAGCTCATCTACCAGATCCTGGACATCGAGAAGATCCTGGCCGTGCAC
GTGAACAACATCGTGTTCACCCTGGATAATGTTCTGCACCCCCAGAAGGAAGAACTGACAGAGGACTTTA
TCGGAGCCGGCGGATGGCGGATCAACCTTGACTACCAGACACTGAGAGGCCAGACCAATAAATACGACAG
ATTCAAGAACTACATCAAAAGAAAGGAACTGCTGTATTTCGGCGAGGCCTTTTACCACGAGAACGAGCGG
AGATATGAAGAGGACATCTTCGCCATCCTGACACTGCTGTCGGCACTTCGGCAGTTCTGCTTCCACAGCG
ATCTGTCCAGCGACGAGTCTGACCACGTGAACTCTTTCTGGCTGTACCAGCTGGAGGACCAGCTGAGCGA
CGAGTTTAAAGAAACCCTGAGCATCCTGTGGGAGGAGGTGACCGAGAGGATCGACTCCGAGTTCCTGAAA
ACCAACACCGTGAATCTGCACATCCTGTGCCACGTGTTCCCCAAGGAATCTAAAGAAACCATCGTGCGGG
CCTACTACGAGTTCCTGATTAAGAAGAGCTTTAAGAACATGGGCTTCAGCATCAAAAAACTGCGGGAAAT
CATGCTGGAACAGAGCGACCTGAAGTCTTTTAAAGAAGATAAGTACAATTCCGTGCGGGCCAAGCTGTAC
AAGCTGTTTGATTTCATCATCACCTACTACTATGATCACCACGCCTTTGAGAAGGAAGCCCTGGTTAGCA
GCCTGAGATCTTCTCTGACGGAGGAAAACAAAGAGGAAATCTACATCAAGACAGCCAGAACACTCGCCAG
CGCCCTGGGCGCCGATTTCAAGAAGGCTGCTGCTGATGTTAACGCCAAGAACATCAGAGACTACCAGAAA
AAGGCCAACGACTACCGGATCAGCTTCGAGGACATCAAGATTGGAAATACCGGCATCGGCTACTTTAGCG
AGCTGATCTACATGCTGACACTGCTGCTGGACGGCAAGGAAATCAACGACCTGCTGACTACACTGATCAA
CAAGTTCGATAACATCATCTCTTTTATCGACATCCTGAAGAAGCTGAACCTGGAATTCAAGTTCAAGCCT
GAGTACGCCGATTTCTTCAACATGACAAACTGCAGATACACCCTGGAAGAACTGAGAGTGATCAACAGCA
TCGCCAGGATGCAGAAGCCTAGCGCCGACGCCAGGAAGATCATGTACAGAGATGCTTTAAGAATCCTGGG
CATGGACAATAGACCTGATGAGGAGATTGATAGAGAGCTGGAGAGAACCATGCCTGTGGGAGCCGATGGC
AAGTTTATCAAGGGAAAGCAAGGTTTTCGGAATTTCATCGCCTCTAATGTCATCGAGAGCAGCCGTTTCC
ATTACCTGGTGCGGTACAACAACCCCCACAAGACCAGAACACTGGTGAAGAATCCCAACGTGGTGAAGTT
CGTGCTGGAGGGCATCCCAGAGACCCAGATCAAGCGGTACTTCGATGTGTGCAAGGGCCAGGAGATACCC
CCCACAAGCGACAAGAGCGCCCAAATCGACGTGCTGGCCAGAATCATCAGCAGCGTGGACTACAAGATCT
TCGAGGACGTGCCCCAAAGTGCCAAGATCAACAAGGACGATCCTAGCAGAAACTTCAGCGACGCACTGAA
GAAGCAAAGATACCAGGCCATCGTGTCCCTGTACCTGACAGTGATGTACCTGATCACCAAGAACCTGGTG
TACGTGAACTCCCGGTACGTGATCGCCTTCCACTGTCTGGAACGCGACGCCTTCCTGCACGGCGTGACAC
TCCCCAAGATGAACAAGAAGATCGTGTACAGCCAGCTGACCACCCACCTGCTCACCGACAAGAACTATAC
AACCTACGGCCACCTGAAGAACCAGAAAGGCCACCGGAAGTGGTATGTGCTGGTGAAGAACAACCTGCAG
AATTCTGATATCACAGCCGTGAGCTCCTTCAGAAACATCGTCGCCCACATCAGCGTGGTCAGAAATAGCA
ACGAGTACATCAGCGGCATCGGCGAACTGCATTCTTATTTCGAGCTGTACCACTACCTGGTCCAGAGCAT
GATCGCTAAGAACAATTGGTACGATACAAGCCACCAGCCTAAGACCGCTGAGTACCTGAACAACCTGAAG
AAGCACCATACCTACTGTAAAGACTTCGTGAAGGCTTACTGCATCCCTTTCGGCTATGTGGTGCCAAGAT
ACAAGAACCTGACCATCAACGAACTATTCGACAGAAACAACCCTAACCCTGAGCCTAAAGAGGAAGTGGG
GTCCAAGTCTTCATCGGATCCCGGGCCCGTCGACTGCAGAGGCCTGCATGCAAGCTTGGTGTAATCATGG
TCATAGCTGTTTCCTGTGTGAAATTGTTATCCGCTCACAATTCCACACAACATACGAGCCGGAAGCATAA
AGTGTAAAGCCTGGGGTGCCTAATGAGTGAGCTAACTCACATTAATTGCGTTGCGCTCACTGCCCGCTTT
CCAGTCGGGAAACCTGTCGTGCCAGCTGCATTAATGAATCGGCCAACGCGCGGGGAGAGGCGGTTTGCGT
ATTGGGCGCTCTTCCGCTTCCTCGCTCACTGACTCGCTGCGCTCGGTCGTTCGGCTGCGGCGAGCGGTAT
CAGCTCACTCAAAGGCGGTAATACGGTTATCCACAGAATCAGGGGATAACGCAGGAAAGAACATGTGAGC
AAAAGGCCAGCAAAAGGCCAGGAACCGTAAAAAGGCCGCGTTGCTGGCGTTTTTCCATAGGCTCCGCCCC
CCTGACGAGCATCACAAAAATCGACGCTCAAGTCAGAGGTGGCGAAACCCGACAGGACTATAAAGATACC
AGGCGTTTCCCCCTGGAAGCTCCCTCGTGCGCTCTCCTGTTCCGACCCTGCCGCTTACCGGATACCTGTC
CGCCTTTCTCCCTTCGGGAAGCGTGGCGCTTTCTCATAGCTCACGCTGTAGGTATCTCAGTTCGGTGTAG
GTCGTTCGCTCCAAGCTGGGCTGTGTGCACGAACCCCCCGTTCAGCCCGACCGCTGCGCCTTATCCGGTA
ACTATCGTCTTGAGTCCAACCCGGTAAGACACGACTTATCGCCACTGGCAGCAGCCACTGGTAACAGGAT
TAGCAGAGCGAGGTATGTAGGCGGTGCTACAGAGTTCTTGAAGTGGTGGCCTAACTACGGCTACACTAGA
AGAACAGTATTTGGTATCTGCGCTCTGCTGAAGCCAGTTACCTTCGGAAAAAGAGTTGGTAGCTCTTGAT
CCGGCAAACAAACCACCGCTGGTAGCGGTGGTTTTTTTGTTTGCAAGCAGCAGATTACGCGCAGAAAAAA
AGGATCTCAAGAAGATCCTTTGATCTTTTCTACGGGGTCTGACGCTCAGTGGAACGAAAACTCACGTTAA
GGGATTTTGGTCATGAGATTATCAAAAAGGATCTTCACCTAGATCCTTTTAAATTAAAAATGAAGTTTTA
AATCAAGCCCAATCTGAATAATGTTACAACCAATTAACCAATTCTGATTAGAAAAACTCATCGAGCATCA
AATGAAACTGCAATTTATTCATATCAGGATTATCAATACCATATTTTTGAAAAAGCCGTTTCTGTAATGA
AGGAGAAAACTCACCGAGGCAGTTCCATAGGATGGCAAGATCCTGGTATCGGTCTGCGATTCCGACTCGT
CCAACATCAATACAACCTATTAATTTCCCCTCGTCAAAAATAAGGTTATCAAGTGAGAAATCACCATGAG
TGACGACTGAATCCGGTGAGAATGGCAAAAGTTTATGCATTTCTTTCCAGACTTGTTCAACAGGCCAGCC
ATTACGCTCGTCATCAAAATCACTCGCATCAACCAAACCGTTATTCATTCGTGATTGCGCCTGAGCGAGA
CGAAATACGCGATCGCTGTTAAAAGGACAATTACAAACAGGAATCGAATGCAACCGGCGCAGGAACACTG
CCAGCGCATCAACAATATTTTCACCTGAATCAGGATATTCTTCTAATACCTGGAATGCTGTTTTTCCGGG
GATCGCAGTGGTGAGTAACCATGCATCATCAGGAGTACGGATAAAATGCTTGATGGTCGGAAGAGGCATA
AATTCCGTCAGCCAGTTTAGTCTGACCATCTCATCTGTAACATCATTGGCAACGCTACCTTTGCCATGTT
TCAGAAACAACTCTGGCGCATCGGGCTTCCCATACAAGCGATAGATTGTCGCACCTGATTGCCCGACATT
ATCGCGAGCCCATTTATACCCATATAAATCAGCATCCATGTTGGAATTTAATCGCGGCCTCGACGTTTCC
CGTTGAATATGGCTCATAACACCCCTTGTATTACTGTTTATGTAAGCAGACAGTTTTATTGTTCATGATG
ATATATTTTTATCTTGTGCAATGTAACATCAGAGATTTTGAGACACGGGCCAGAGCTGCA
Features (pLannotate 1.2.2; 9 found; start..end, strand, type, name):
    137..236     +  misc_feature   bom (fragment): basis of mobility region from pBR322
    242..399     -  CDS            lacZα (fragment): LacZα fragment of β-galactosidase; lacZ fragment
   3174..3190    -  protein_bind   lac operator: The lac repressor binds to the lac operator to inhibit transcription in E. coli. This inhibition can be relieved by adding lactose or isopropyl-β-D-thiogalactopyranoside (IPTG). lac repressor encoded by lacI
   3198..3228    -  promoter       lac promoter: promoter for the E. coli lac operon
   3243..3264    -  protein_bind   CAP binding site: CAP binding activates transcription in the presence of cAMP. E. coli catabolite activator protein
   3277..3369    -  CDS            lacI (fragment): lac repressor; lacI; The lac repressor binds to the lac operator to inhibit transcription in E. coli. This inhibition can be relieved by adding lactose or isopropyl-β-D-thiogalactopyranoside (IPTG).
   3552..4140    -  rep_origin     ori: high-copy-number ColE1/pMB1/pBR322/pUC origin of replication
   4318..5127    -  CDS            KanR: aminoglycoside phosphotransferase; aph(3')-Ia; confers resistance to kanamycin in bacteria or G418 (Geneticin®) in eukaryotes
   5234..35      +  CDS            rop (fragment) (across the origin): Rop protein, which maintains plasmids at low copy number; rop
