[The description below was written by a language model from this plasmid's Addgene catalogue record and pLannotate feature annotations shown in this document.]
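Description:
AA345 is a 5,240-nt fragment-donor plasmid built on the pUC57-Kan cloning backbone and catalogued as a CRISPR "Fragment" vector. It is one component of a modular vector assembly system designed for rapid testing of emerging CRISPR technologies. It is maintained in E. coli through the high-copy ColE1/pUC-type origin of replication and selected with kanamycin via the aph(3')-Ia aminoglycoside phosphotransferase (KanR) gene. The rest of the annotated backbone consists of typical pUC-family remnants: a lac promoter with its operator and CAP binding site, a partial lacZα coding fragment, and short fragments of lacI, rop and the pBR322 bom region. None of these has a stated role in the construct's intended use.

The payload is recorded as "Cas13d_v1.1 [Dj]", a version of the RNA-targeting, RNA-guided Cas13d effector, with species listed only as "Other". The record does not explain the "[Dj]" designation. The automated feature table does not annotate the insert. However, a gap of roughly 2.8 kb lies between the lacZα fragment and the lac operator/promoter, at the position of the pUC57 cloning site, and this is presumably where the synthesized Cas13d module sits. No eukaryotic promoter, tags, nuclear localization signals, terminators or assembly sites are annotated or described, so AA345 appears to be a storage and donor plasmid for the coding module, not a stand-alone expression vector. Part of the plasmid derives from a commercially synthesized construct. Its expected use is as a source of the Cas13d fragment for assembly with other modules into destination vectors.
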