Addgene plasmid #216031: AA345
Depositing lab: John Doench. Publication: Modular vector assembly enables rapid assessment of emerging CRISPR technologies. McGee AV, Liu YV, Griffith AL, Szegletes ZM, Wen B, Kraus C, Miller NW, Steger RJ, Escude Velasco B, Bosch JA, Zirin JD, Viswanatha R, Sontheimer EJ, Goodale A, Greene MA, Green TM, Doench JG. Cell Genom. 2024 Mar 13;4(3):100519. doi: 10.1016/j.xgen.2024.100519. PubMed 38484704.
Backbone
  Vector backbone: pUC57-Kan
  Vector type: CRISPR ; Fragment
Growth in bacteria
  Bacterial resistance: Kanamycin, 50 μg/mL
  Growth temperature: 37°C
  Growth strain: DH5alpha
  Copy number: Unknown
Gene/Insert
  Gene/Insert name: Cas13d_v1.1 [Dj]
  Species: Other
  Cloning method: Unknown
Resource information
  A portion of this plasmid was derived from a plasmid made by: Genscript ID: U8831HG110-9
Terms and licenses: Academic/Nonprofit Terms; Industry Terms: Not Available to Industry
How to cite: AA345 was a gift from John Doench (Addgene plasmid # 216031 ; http://n2t.net/addgene:216031 ; RRID:Addgene_216031)
